>Addgene plasmid #187708 | pET28a(+)-NEDD4L_W2-W3-W4-HECT (381) | addgene full sequence | sequence record 372459 | Addgene NGS Result
ATCCGGATATAGTTCCTCCTTTCAGCAAAAAACCCCTCAAGACCCGTTTAGAGGCCCCAAGGGGTTATGC
TAGTTATTGCTCAGCGGTGGCAGCAGCCAACTCAGCTTCCTTTCGGGCTTTGTTAGCAGCCGGATCTCAG
TGGTGGTGGTGGTGGTGCTCGAGTGCGGCCGCTTAATCCACCCCTTCAAATCCTTGAGCATTTTCCACGG
CCATGAGAAGTTTCTCTCGTAAATCTTCAAAGGTTTCATATGGAGGTAAGTCAAGGCGATTAAAGCATGT
GTGAGCTCTGGGCAGTTTCTCAGGACTGCCCCATTGCTCTATTGTAAATAGCTGAGGACCATTGGAACCA
TAAAGTTCGGCAAATCCATTCATAGGTACTCGCGATGTCCCTGTGACAAACTGCAGTAACCGGATACGCT
TTTCGGCGTCCATGAGTAGCACAGCCTTCCAGAACCACTGAATGACGGGGTGGTTTGGGCAGTAGCCGTT
CTTGTAAATAGAATGCTGTCTCCAGTCATTCACATCCACATCACCGAGGCCGCACATGAGCAACTCCAGC
TCATTTTCATCAAAAATTTTAATCAAATCAATAGGAAGTAGTTCTGTGAATCCCTCCAAGAAGGCGTTCA
TCTGCTTCTGGACCCTGTTCACAAATCTCCACTGGATGACTAAGTCGATATATTCCCTTTTGTTTTCATT
TGTGACCATTATTTCTGACCCATTGGGCTTCAAATCCACTTGATATGTCTGTCCAAAGTTTTCTTCGTCT
ATGCAGAACATGAGGTCCAGCTCAGTAGGGTCATTCTCCAGGATCCATTTCAAAGAGTTGTAATATTCAC
TATCCACAGATTCCATGTCATTCAGGGTTATCTGCTTTCCCAACATCATCTTGTAAAATGGTCTAATGAA
GAAACCATCTAAGAGCTTCCCATGAAATACGGCCAGACCAGCAACTCTTCCAATAAAAGTGAAGTAGGAC
AAATGATCCTCATTACAGAGGCCTGAATTAGGGTTGATCTGAAGGGTGTAGTTGTCCGTGGCAGAGTACT
CAAAGAGGCCGTAGTAGGGGTTGAACATCTCTTTGGACAGTAAGAAGAACCATTCTCTGGCCACACCCCC
ATAGTCAAGACCTTTCTCTGATTCAAACTCAATCCACAGTCTAGCTTTTAGGACATCTGGTCTTTTCACG
GACATAATTCTCCGATAGGACTCTTCAAATATGTTATTTCTGTGAAGTTTCATTTCAAACCTATTGGGGA
TATCAGCAGGTTTCTTTAATTTCTTCCTGAAGTAGTCATATTTCTGCTTAAATTCTCTGGAGTAAGGGAC
AGCCGGACCAGTAATAGCTGGGTTCTGCAGTCTTGGGTCTTCCCACTGAGTAATTTTGCTATTATGATCA
ATATAAAACGTTCGGCCATCCAAGTGAATTCTTTCTTCCCAGCCAGGAGGAAGGGGGCCAAGGTCATTGG
GGTTTAAAGATGTCTTTGACCGCATATGTACTGGAAATTTCAAACGTGGATCTTCCCAGGTTGTAGTCTT
TGTGTTATGATCAATGAAGAAGGGCCGGCCGTTTGGCGCTATCCTCATTTCCCAGCCGGGTGGCAAGAAG
CTCTGTGTGACTTTGTGTTGTGGTTTGGGGGAGTTGTAAGGTGATGGCTGTGGGGACTGTGGGTTGGAAA
GGGTGTCTTTCACAGCCCGACGTACGGGTGAGTCCTTGGCACCCTCCAGCGGGGCAGATAAAGTTACTGT
TGGCGAGCTGAGGCTACGAGGCCGGCGGATCTGAGGCTCGATTAGATGGTTGTTACTGTTTGTGGCTGAT
CCGGACGCACCATCTTCTGCAAGCTGCATGATAGGTCGAGTCCAAGTTGTGGTTCGATTGTTATGATTGA
CATAGTATGTGCGCCCCTTAGCATCTTTTCTTTCTTCCCAGCCTGAAGGCAGACCCGGCGTGGTATGTAC
TGGGCCCTGGAACAGCACCTCCAGGCCGTGGTGGTGGTGGTGGTGCCCCATGGTATATCTCCTTCTTAAA
GTTAAACAAAATTATTTCTAGAGGGGAATTGTTATCCGCTCACAATTCCCCTATAGTGAGTCGTATTAAT
TTCGCGGGATCGAGATCTCGATCCTCTACGCCGGACGCATCGTGGCCGGCATCACCGGCGCCACAGGTGC
GGTTGCTGGCGCCTATATCGCCGACATCACCGATGGGGAAGATCGGGCTCGCCACTTCGGGCTCATGAGC
GCTTGTTTCGGCGTGGGTATGGTGGCAGGCCCCGTGGCCGGGGGACTGTTGGGCGCCATCTCCTTGCATG
CACCATTCCTTGCGGCGGCGGTGCTCAACGGCCTCAACCTACTACTGGGCTGCTTCCTAATGCAGGAGTC
GCATAAGGGAGAGCGTCGAGATCCCGGACACCATCGAATGGCGCAAAACCTTTCGCGGTATGGCATGATA
GCGCCCGGAAGAGAGTCAATTCAGGGTGGTGAATGTGAAACCAGTAACGTTATACGATGTCGCAGAGTAT
GCCGGTGTCTCTTATCAGACCGTTTCCCGCGTGGTGAACCAGGCCAGCCACGTTTCTGCGAAAACGCGGG
AAAAAGTGGAAGCGGCGATGGCGGAGCTGAATTACATTCCCAACCGCGTGGCACAACAACTGGCGGGCAA
ACAGTCGTTGCTGATTGGCGTTGCCACCTCCAGTCTGGCCCTGCACGCGCCGTCGCAAATTGTCGCGGCG
ATTAAATCTCGCGCCGATCAACTGGGTGCCAGCGTGGTGGTGTCGATGGTAGAACGAAGCGGCGTCGAAG
CCTGTAAAGCGGCGGTGCACAATCTTCTCGCGCAACGCGTCAGTGGGCTGATCATTAACTATCCGCTGGA
TGACCAGGATGCCATTGCTGTGGAAGCTGCCTGCACTAATGTTCCGGCGTTATTTCTTGATGTCTCTGAC
CAGACACCCATCAACAGTATTATTTTCTCCCATGAAGACGGTACGCGACTGGGCGTGGAGCATCTGGTCG
CATTGGGTCACCAGCAAATCGCGCTGTTAGCGGGCCCATTAAGTTCTGTCTCGGCGCGTCTGCGTCTGGC
TGGCTGGCATAAATATCTCACTCGCAATCAAATTCAGCCGATAGCGGAACGGGAAGGCGACTGGAGTGCC
ATGTCCGGTTTTCAACAAACCATGCAAATGCTGAATGAGGGCATCGTTCCCACTGCGATGCTGGTTGCCA
ACGATCAGATGGCGCTGGGCGCAATGCGCGCCATTACCGAGTCCGGGCTGCGCGTTGGTGCGGATATCTC
GGTAGTGGGATACGACGATACCGAAGACAGCTCATGTTATATCCCGCCGTTAACCACCATCAAACAGGAT
TTTCGCCTGCTGGGGCAAACCAGCGTGGACCGCTTGCTGCAACTCTCTCAGGGCCAGGCGGTGAAGGGCA
ATCAGCTGTTGCCCGTCTCACTGGTGAAAAGAAAAACCACCCTGGCGCCCAATACGCAAACCGCCTCTCC
CCGCGCGTTGGCCGATTCATTAATGCAGCTGGCACGACAGGTTTCCCGACTGGAAAGCGGGCAGTGAGCG
CAACGCAATTAATGTAAGTTAGCTCACTCATTAGGCACCGGGATCTCGACCGATGCCCTTGAGAGCCTTC
AACCCAGTCAGCTCCTTCCGGTGGGCGCGGGGCATGACTATCGTCGCCGCACTTATGACTGTCTTCTTTA
TCATGCAACTCGTAGGACAGGTGCCGGCAGCGCTCTGGGTCATTTTCGGCGAGGACCGCTTTCGCTGGAG
CGCGACGATGATCGGCCTGTCGCTTGCGGTATTCGGAATCTTGCACGCCCTCGCTCAAGCCTTCGTCACT
GGTCCCGCCACCAAACGTTTCGGCGAGAAGCAGGCCATTATCGCCGGCATGGCGGCCCCACGGGTGCGCA
TGATCGTGCTCCTGTCGTTGAGGACCCGGCTAGGCTGGCGGGGTTGCCTTACTGGTTAGCAGAATGAATC
ACCGATACGCGAGCGAACGTGAAGCGACTGCTGCTGCAAAACGTCTGCGACCTGAGCAACAACATGAATG
GTCTTCGGTTTCCGTGTTTCGTAAAGTCTGGAAACGCGGAAGTCAGCGCCCTGCACCATTATGTTCCGGA
TCTGCATCGCAGGATGCTGCTGGCTACCCTGTGGAACACCTACATCTGTATTAACGAAGCGCTGGCATTG
ACCCTGAGTGATTTTTCTCTGGTCCCGCCGCATCCATACCGCCAGTTGTTTACCCTCACAACGTTCCAGT
AACCGGGCATGTTCATCATCAGTAACCCGTATCGTGAGCATCCTCTCTCGTTTCATCGGTATCATTACCC
CCATGAACAGAAATCCCCCTTACACGGAGGCATCAGTGACCAAACAGGAAAAAACCGCCCTTAACATGGC
CCGCTTTATCAGAAGCCAGACATTAACGCTTCTGGAGAAACTCAACGAGCTGGACGCGGATGAACAGGCA
GACATCTGTGAATCGCTTCACGACCACGCTGATGAGCTTTACCGCAGCTGCCTCGCGCGTTTCGGTGATG
ACGGTGAAAACCTCTGACACATGCAGCTCCCGGAGACGGTCACAGCTTGTCTGTAAGCGGATGCCGGGAG
CAGACAAGCCCGTCAGGGCGCGTCAGCGGGTGTTGGCGGGTGTCGGGGCGCAGCCATGACCCAGTCACGT
AGCGATAGCGGAGTGTATACTGGCTTAACTATGCGGCATCAGAGCAGATTGTACTGAGAGTGCACCATTG
CGGTGTGAAATACCGCACAGATGCGTAAGGAGAAAATACCGCATCAGGCGCTCTTCCGCTTCCTCGCTCA
CTGACTCGCTGCGCTCGGTCGTTCGGCTGCGGCGAGCGGTATCAGCTCACTCAAAGGCGGTAATACGGTT
ATCCACAGAATCAGGGGATAACGCAGGAAAGAACATGTGAGCAAAAGGCCAGCAAAAGGCCAGGAACCGT
AAAAAGGCCGCGTTGCTGGCGTTTTTCCATAGGCTCCGCCCCCCTGACGAGCATCACAAAAATCGACGCT
CAAGTCAGAGGTGGCGAAACCCGACAGGACTATAAAGATACCAGGCGTTTCCCCCTGGAAGCTCCCTCGT
GCGCTCTCCTGTTCCGACCCTGCCGCTTACCGGATACCTGTCCGCCTTTCTCCCTTCGGGAAGCGTGGCG
CTTTCTCATAGCTCACGCTGTAGGTATCTCAGTTCGGTGTAGGTCGTTCGCTCCAAGCTGGGCTGTGTGC
ACGAACCCCCCGTTCAGCCCGACCGCTGCGCCTTATCCGGTAACTATCGTCTTGAGTCCAACCCGGTAAG
ACACGACTTATCGCCACTGGCAGCAGCCACTGGTAACAGGATTAGCAGAGCGAGGTATGTAGGCGGTGCT
ACAGAGTTCTTGAAGTGGTGGCCTAACTACGGCTACACTAGAAGGACAGTATTTGGTATCTGCGCTCTGC
TGAAGCCAGTTACCTTCGGAAAAAGAGTTGGTAGCTCTTGATCCGGCAAACAAACCACCGCTGGTAGCGG
TGGTTTTTTTGTTTGCAAGCAGCAGATTACGCGCAGAAAAAAAGGATCTCAAGAAGATCCTTTGATCTTT
TCTACGGGGTCTGACGCTCAGTGGAACGAAAACTCACGTTAAGGGATTTTGGTCATGAACAATAAAACTG
TCTGCTTACATAAACAGTAATACAAGGGGTGTTATGAGCCATATTCAACGGGAAACGTCTTGCTCTAGGC
CGCGATTAAATTCCAACATGGATGCTGATTTATATGGGTATAAATGGGCTCGCGATAATGTCGGGCAATC
AGGTGCGACAATCTATCGATTGTATGGGAAGCCCGATGCGCCAGAGTTGTTTCTGAAACATGGCAAAGGT
AGCGTTGCCAATGATGTTACAGATGAGATGGTCAGACTAAACTGGCTGACGGAATTTATGCCTCTTCCGA
CCATCAAGCATTTTATCCGTACTCCTGATGATGCATGGTTACTCACCACTGCGATCCCCGGGAAAACAGC
ATTCCAGGTATTAGAAGAATATCCTGATTCAGGTGAAAATATTGTTGATGCGCTGGCAGTGTTCCTGCGC
CGGTTGCATTCGATTCCTGTTTGTAATTGTCCTTTTAACAGCGATCGCGTATTTCGTCTCGCTCAGGCGC
AATCACGAATGAATAACGGTTTGGTTGATGCGAGTGATTTTGATGACGAGCGTAATGGCTGGCCTGTTGA
ACAAGTCTGGAAAGAAATGCATAAACTTTTGCCATTCTCACCGGATTCAGTCGTCACTCATGGTGATTTC
TCACTTGATAACCTTATTTTTGACGAGGGGAAATTAATAGGTTGTATTGATGTTGGACGAGTCGGAATCG
CAGACCGATACCAGGATCTTGCCATCCTATGGAACTGCCTCGGTGAGTTTTCTCCTTCATTACAGAAACG
GCTTTTTCAAAAATATGGTATTGATAATCCTGATATGAATAAATTGCAGTTTCATTTGATGCTCGATGAG
TTTTTCTAAGAATTAATTCATGAGCGGATACATATTTGAATGTATTTAGAAAAATAAACAAATAGGGGTT
CCGCGCACATTTCCCCGAAAAGTGCCACCTAAATTGTAAGCGTTAATATTTTGTTAAAATTCGCGTTAAA
TTTTTGTTAAATCAGCTCATTTTTTAACCAATAGGCCGAAATCGGCAAAATCCCTTATAAATCAAAAGAA
TAGACCGAGATAGGGT
[37 nt withheld, positions 6737-6773]
AAAGAACGTGGACTCCAACGTCAAAGG
[49 nt withheld, positions 6801-6849]
T
[91 nt withheld, positions 6851-6941]
G
[124 nt withheld, positions 6943-7066]
CCCATTCGCCA
Features (pLannotate 1.2.2; 20 found; start..end, strand, type, name):
     26..73      -  terminator     T7 terminator: transcription terminator for bacteriophage T7 RNA polymerase
     81..130     -  CDS            SET1 (fragment): solubility-enhancement tag derived from T7 phage gene 10B
    140..157     -  CDS            9xHis (fragment): 9xHis affinity tag
    176..1960    -  CDS            NEDD4L (fragment): NED4L_HUMAN - Also known as KIAA0439, NEDL3. Experimental evidence at protein level: Swiss-Prot protein existence level 1. E3 ubiquitin-protein ligase which accepts ubiquitin from an E2 ubiquitin-conjugating enzyme in the form of a thioester and then directly transfers the ubiquitin to targeted substrates. Inhibits TGF- beta signaling by triggering SMAD2 and TGFBR1 ubiquitination and proteasome-dependent degradation. Promotes ubiquitination and internalization of various plasma membrane channels such as ENaC, SCN2A/Nav1.2, SCN3A/Nav1.3, SCN5A/Nav1.5, SCN9A/Nav1.7, SCN10A/Nav1.8, KCNA3/Kv1.3, K
   1988..2005    -  CDS            9xHis (fragment): 9xHis affinity tag
   2018..2040    -  RBS            RBS: efficient ribosome binding site from bacteriophage T7 gene 10 (Olins and Rangwala, 1989)
   2055..2079    -  protein_bind   lac operator: The lac repressor binds to the lac operator to inhibit transcription in E. coli. This inhibition can be relieved by adding lactose or isopropyl-β-D-thiogalactopyranoside (IPTG). lac repressor encoded by lacI
   2080..2098    -  promoter       T7 promoter: promoter for bacteriophage T7 RNA polymerase
   2120..2399    +  CDS            TcR (fragment): tetracycline efflux protein; tet; confers resistance to tetracycline
   2407..2484    +  promoter       lacI promoter: lacI
   2485..3567    +  CDS            lacI: lac repressor; lacI; The lac repressor binds to the lac operator to inhibit transcription in E. coli. This inhibition can be relieved by adding lactose or isopropyl-β-D-thiogalactopyranoside (IPTG).
   3580..3601    +  protein_bind   CAP binding site: CAP binding activates transcription in the presence of cAMP. E. coli catabolite activator protein
   3616..3907    +  CDS            TcR (fragment): tetracycline efflux protein; tet; confers resistance to tetracycline
   3979..4359    -  CDS            YPB1_ECOLX: Protein predicted: Swiss-Prot protein existence level 4. From Escherichia coli.
   4376..4567    +  CDS            rop: Rop protein, which maintains plasmids at low copy number; rop
   4669..4808    +  misc_feature   bom: basis of mobility region from pBR322
   4994..5582    -  rep_origin     ori: high-copy-number ColE1/pMB1/pBR322/pUC origin of replication
   5704..6519    +  CDS            KanR: aminoglycoside phosphotransferase; aph(3')-Ia; confers resistance to kanamycin in bacteria or G418 (Geneticin®) in eukaryotes
   6528..6585    -  promoter       AmpR promoter (fragment): bla
   6638..7066    -  rep_origin     f1 ori (sequence partly withheld): f1 bacteriophage origin of replication; arrow indicates direction of (+) strand synthesis
