[The description below was written by a language model from this plasmid's Addgene catalogue record and pLannotate feature annotations shown in this document.]
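Description:
pET28a(+)-NEDD4L_W2-W3-W4-HECT (381) is a bacterial expression plasmid built on the pET28a(+) backbone for producing a truncated form of the human E3 ubiquitin ligase NEDD4L in E. coli. It replicates from a ColE1/pBR322-type origin accompanied by the rop gene and the bom region, which together account for its low-copy behaviour, and it is selected with kanamycin through an aminoglycoside phosphotransferase (KanR) cassette. An f1 origin is also present. Short annotated fragments of a tetracycline resistance gene and of the AmpR promoter are backbone remnants rather than functional markers.

The 1,785 bp insert encodes NEDD4L residues 381–975, so residues 1–380 are deleted. As the name indicates, this leaves the second, third and fourth WW domains joined to the catalytic HECT domain. Transcription is driven by a T7 promoter followed by a lac operator and the strong T7 gene 10 ribosome binding site, and it ends at a T7 terminator. The plasmid-borne lacI gene supplies repressor to keep expression off until IPTG induction in a host that provides T7 RNA polymerase. The protein carries an N-terminal His tag followed by an HRV 3C protease site, allowing metal-affinity purification and subsequent tag removal. A second His-tag sequence is annotated downstream of the insert; this is the vector's optional C-terminal tag, and the record does not state whether it is translated. The construct is intended for making recombinant NEDD4L fragments, and the associated study concerns how intramolecular interactions in NEDD4L regulate its autoubiquitination and its ubiquitination of the sodium channel NaV1.5.
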