Addgene plasmid #187708: pET28a(+)-NEDD4L_W2-W3-W4-HECT (381)
Purpose: Express his-tagged NEDD4L W2-W3-W4-HECT in bacterial cells
Depositing lab: Sandra Gabelli. Depositing organization: Johns Hopkins University and School of Medicine. Publication: NEDD4L intramolecular interactions regulate its auto and substrate Na(V)1.5 ubiquitination. Wright KM, Nathan S, Jiang H, Xia W, Kim H, Chakouri N, Nwafor JN, Fossier L, Srinivasan L, Chen Z, Boronina T, Post J, Paul S, Cole RN, Ben-Johny M, Cole PA, Gabelli SB. J Biol Chem. 2024 Mar;300(3):105715. doi: 10.1016/j.jbc.2024.105715. Epub 2024 Feb 2. PubMed 38309503.
Backbone
  Vector backbone: pET28a(+)
  Vector type: Bacterial Expression
Growth in bacteria
  Bacterial resistance: Kanamycin, 50 μg/mL
  Growth temperature: 37°C
  Growth strain: DH5alpha
  Copy number: Low Copy
Gene/Insert
  Gene/Insert name: NEDD4L residues 381-975 (alt name: Q96PU5)
  Species: H. sapiens (human)
  Insert size (bp): 1785
  Mutation: deletion of residues 1-380
  Entrez Gene: NEDD4L (a.k.a. NEDD4-2, NEDD4.2, PVNH7, RSP5, hNEDD4-2)
  Tag / fusion protein: His-HRV 3C site (N terminal on insert)
  Cloning method: Restriction Enzyme; 5′ cloning site unknown (unknown if destroyed)
Terms and licenses: Academic/Nonprofit Terms; Industry Terms: Not Available to Industry
How to cite: pET28a(+)-NEDD4L_W2-W3-W4-HECT (381) was a gift from Sandra Gabelli (Addgene plasmid # 187708 ; http://n2t.net/addgene:187708 ; RRID:Addgene_187708)
